Addgene plasmid #218700: pCDB179-FAST-PETase
Purpose: Encodes codon optimized FAST-PETase enzyme for bacterial expression
Depositing lab: Gregg Beckham. Publication: Enabling high-throughput enzyme discovery and engineering with a low-cost, robot-assisted pipeline. Norton-Baker B, Denton MCR, Murphy NP, Fram B, Lim S, Erickson E, Gauthier NP, Beckham GT. Sci Rep. 2024 Jun 24;14(1):14449. doi: 10.1038/s41598-024-64938-0. PubMed 38914665.
Backbone
  Vector backbone: pCDB179
  Vector type: Bacterial Expression
Growth in bacteria
  Bacterial resistance: Kanamycin, 50 μg/mL
  Growth temperature: 37°C
  Growth strain: DH5alpha
  Copy number: High Copy
Gene/Insert
  Gene/Insert name: FAST-PETase
  Species: Synthetic
  Tag / fusion protein: 10xHis (N terminal on backbone)
  Cloning method: Gene Synthesis
Terms and licenses: Academic/Nonprofit Terms; Industry Terms: Not Available to Industry
How to cite: pCDB179-FAST-PETase was a gift from Gregg Beckham (Addgene plasmid # 218700)
