[The description below was written by a language model from this plasmid's Addgene catalogue record and pLannotate feature annotations shown in this document.]
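Description:
pCDB179-FAST-PETase is a bacterial expression plasmid of 6,343 nt built on the pCDB179 backbone, a pET-style vector for T7-driven protein production in E. coli. It is selected with kanamycin through an aph(3')-Ia resistance gene and replicates from a ColE1/pMB1-family origin. The catalogue lists it as high copy, although the feature table also annotates rop and the pBR322 bom region, which are typical of pET backbones and normally moderate copy number. An f1 origin is present as well. Short tetracycline-resistance fragments and a partial AmpR promoter appear to be non-functional backbone remnants.

The expression cassette consists of a T7 promoter followed by a lac operator and the phage T7 gene 10 ribosome binding site, with a T7 terminator downstream. A plasmid-borne lacI gene under its own promoter supplies the repressor, so expression is held off until induction with IPTG in a host that provides T7 RNA polymerase. The open reading frame begins with an N-terminal polyhistidine tag, recorded as 10xHis in the catalogue and detected as 9xHis by the annotation software. This is followed by yeast SMT3 (SUMO), then the insert, which matches the Ideonella sakaiensis PET hydrolase. The SUMO fusion is not mentioned in the catalogue fields, but such fusions generally aid solubility and allow the tag to be removed with a SUMO protease.

The insert is a synthetic, codon-optimized gene for FAST-PETase, an engineered variant of the enzyme that hydrolyses poly(ethylene terephthalate). The construct is intended for recombinant production and affinity purification of this enzyme, in the context of a high-throughput, robot-assisted pipeline for enzyme discovery and engineering.
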