Features (pLannotate 1.2.2; 20 found; start..end, strand, type, name):
     18..67      +  CDS            SET1 (fragment): solubility-enhancement tag derived from T7 phage gene 10B
     75..122     +  terminator     T7 terminator: transcription terminator for bacteriophage T7 RNA polymerase
    159..587     +  rep_origin     f1 ori (sequence partly withheld): f1 bacteriophage origin of replication; arrow indicates direction of (+) strand synthesis
    640..697     +  promoter       AmpR promoter (fragment): bla
    706..1521    -  CDS            KanR: aminoglycoside phosphotransferase; aph(3')-Ia; confers resistance to kanamycin in bacteria or G418 (Geneticin®) in eukaryotes
   1643..2231    +  rep_origin     ori: high-copy-number ColE1/pMB1/pBR322/pUC origin of replication
   2417..2556    -  misc_feature   bom: basis of mobility region from pBR322
   2658..2849    -  CDS            rop: Rop protein, which maintains plasmids at low copy number; rop
   2866..3246    +  CDS            YPB1_ECOLX: Protein predicted: Swiss-Prot protein existence level 4. From Escherichia coli.
   3318..3609    -  CDS            TcR (fragment): tetracycline efflux protein; tet; confers resistance to tetracycline
   3624..3645    -  protein_bind   CAP binding site: CAP binding activates transcription in the presence of cAMP. E. coli catabolite activator protein
   3658..4740    -  CDS            lacI: lac repressor; lacI; The lac repressor binds to the lac operator to inhibit transcription in E. coli. This inhibition can be relieved by adding lactose or isopropyl-β-D-thiogalactopyranoside (IPTG).
   4741..4818    -  promoter       lacI promoter: lacI
   4826..5105    -  CDS            TcR (fragment): tetracycline efflux protein; tet; confers resistance to tetracycline
   5131..5149    +  promoter       T7 promoter: promoter for bacteriophage T7 RNA polymerase
   5154..5170    +  protein_bind   lac operator: The lac repressor binds to the lac operator to inhibit transcription in E. coli. This inhibition can be relieved by adding lactose or isopropyl-β-D-thiogalactopyranoside (IPTG). lac repressor encoded by lacI
   5189..5211    +  RBS            RBS: efficient ribosome binding site from bacteriophage T7 gene 10 (Olins and Rangwala, 1989)
   5225..5251    +  CDS            9xHis: 9xHis affinity tag
   5261..5560    +  CDS            SMT3: SMT3_YEAST - Experimental evidence at protein level: Swiss-Prot protein existence level 1. Not known; suppressor of MIF2 mutations. From Saccharomyces cerevisiae (strain ATCC 204508 / S288c) (Baker's yeast).
   5555..6343    +  CDS            PETH_IDESA (fragment): Experimental evidence at protein level: Swiss-Prot protein existence level 1. Involved in the degradation and assimilation of the plastic poly(ethylene terephthalate) (PET), which allows I.sakaiensis to use PET as its major energy and carbon source for growth. Likely acts synergistically with MHETase to depolymerize PET (PubMed:26965627). Catalyzes the hydrolysis of PET to produce mono(2-hydroxyethyl) terephthalate (MHET) as the major product (PubMed:26965627, PubMed:29666242, PubMed:29603535, PubMed:29374183, PubMed:29235460). Also depolymerizes another semiaromatic polyester, poly(ethylene-2
>Addgene plasmid #218700 | pCDB179-FAST-PETase | addgene full sequence | sequence record 434101 | Addgene NGS Result
TAATGATCGAGGATCCGGCTGCTAACAAAGCCCGAAAGGAAGCTGAGTTGGCTGCTGCCACCGCTGAGCA
ATAACTAGCATAACCCCTTGGGGCCTCTAAACGGGTCTTGAGGGGTTTTTTGCTGAAAGGAGGAACTATA
TCCGGATTGGCGAATGGG
[124 nt withheld, positions 159-282]
C
[91 nt withheld, positions 284-374]
A
[49 nt withheld, positions 376-424]
CCTTTGACGTTGGAGTCCACGTTCTTT
[37 nt withheld, positions 452-488]
ACCCTATCTCGGTCTATTCTTTTGATTTATAAGGGATTTTGCCGATTTCGGCCTATTGGTTAAAAAATGA
GCTGATTTAACAAAAATTTAACGCGAATTTTAACAAAATATTAACGCTTACAATTTAGGTGGCACTTTTC
GGGGAAATGTGCGCGGAACCCCTATTTGTTTATTTTTCTAAATACATTCAAATATGTATCCGCTCATGAA
TTAATTCTTAGAAAAACTCATCGAGCATCAAATGAAACTGCAATTTATTCATATCAGGATTATCAATACC
ATATTTTTGAAAAAGCCGTTTCTGTAATGAAGGAGAAAACTCACCGAGGCAGTTCCATAGGATGGCAAGA
TCCTGGTATCGGTCTGCGATTCCGACTCGTCCAACATCAATACAACCTATTAATTTCCCCTCGTCAAAAA
TAAGGTTATCAAGTGAGAAATCACCATGAGTGACGACTGAATCCGGTGAGAATGGCAAAAGTTTATGCAT
TTCTTTCCAGACTTGTTCAACAGGCCAGCCATTACGCTCGTCATCAAAATCACTCGCATCAACCAAACCG
TTATTCATTCGTGATTGCGCCTGAGCGAGACGAAATACGCGATCGCTGTTAAAAGGACAATTACAAACAG
GAATCGAATGCAACCGGCGCAGGAACACTGCCAGCGCATCAACAATATTTTCACCTGAATCAGGATATTC
TTCTAATACCTGGAATGCTGTTTTCCCGGGGATCGCAGTGGTGAGTAACCATGCATCATCAGGAGTACGG
ATAAAATGCTTGATGGTCGGAAGAGGCATAAATTCCGTCAGCCAGTTTAGTCTGACCATCTCATCTGTAA
CATCATTGGCAACGCTACCTTTGCCATGTTTCAGAAACAACTCTGGCGCATCGGGCTTCCCATACAATCG
ATAGATTGTCGCACCTGATTGCCCGACATTATCGCGAGCCCATTTATACCCATATAAATCAGCATCCATG
TTGGAATTTAATCGCGGCCTAGAGCAAGACGTTTCCCGTTGAATATGGCTCATAACACCCCTTGTATTAC
TGTTTATGTAAGCAGACAGTTTTATTGTTCATGACCAAAATCCCTTAACGTGAGTTTTCGTTCCACTGAG
CGTCAGACCCCGTAGAAAAGATCAAAGGATCTTCTTGAGATCCTTTTTTTCTGCGCGTAATCTGCTGCTT
GCAAACAAAAAAACCACCGCTACCAGCGGTGGTTTGTTTGCCGGATCAAGAGCTACCAACTCTTTTTCCG
AAGGTAACTGGCTTCAGCAGAGCGCAGATACCAAATACTGTCCTTCTAGTGTAGCCGTAGTTAGGCCACC
ACTTCAAGAACTCTGTAGCACCGCCTACATACCTCGCTCTGCTAATCCTGTTACCAGTGGCTGCTGCCAG
TGGCGATAAGTCGTGTCTTACCGGGTTGGACTCAAGACGATAGTTACCGGATAAGGCGCAGCGGTCGGGC
TGAACGGGGGGTTCGTGCACACAGCCCAGCTTGGAGCGAACGACCTACACCGAACTGAGATACCTACAGC
GTGAGCTATGAGAAAGCGCCACGCTTCCCGAAGGGAGAAAGGCGGACAGGTATCCGGTAAGCGGCAGGGT
CGGAACAGGAGAGCGCACGAGGGAGCTTCCAGGGGGAAACGCCTGGTATCTTTATAGTCCTGTCGGGTTT
CGCCACCTCTGACTTGAGCGTCGATTTTTGTGATGCTCGTCAGGGGGGCGGAGCCTATGGAAAAACGCCA
GCAACGCGGCCTTTTTACGGTTCCTGGCCTTTTGCTGGCCTTTTGCTCACATGTTCTTTCCTGCGTTATC
CCCTGATTCTGTGGATAACCGTATTACCGCCTTTGAGTGAGCTGATACCGCTCGCCGCAGCCGAACGACC
GAGCGCAGCGAGTCAGTGAGCGAGGAAGCGGAAGAGCGCCTGATGCGGTATTTTCTCCTTACGCATCTGT
GCGGTATTTCACACCGCAATGGTGCACTCTCAGTACAATCTGCTCTGATGCCGCATAGTTAAGCCAGTAT
ACACTCCGCTATCGCTACGTGACTGGGTCATGGCTGCGCCCCGACACCCGCCAACACCCGCTGACGCGCC
CTGACGGGCTTGTCTGCTCCCGGCATCCGCTTACAGACAAGCTGTGACCGTCTCCGGGAGCTGCATGTGT
CAGAGGTTTTCACCGTCATCACCGAAACGCGCGAGGCAGCTGCGGTAAAGCTCATCAGCGTGGTCGTGAA
GCGATTCACAGATGTCTGCCTGTTCATCCGCGTCCAGCTCGTTGAGTTTCTCCAGAAGCGTTAATGTCTG
GCTTCTGATAAAGCGGGCCATGTTAAGGGCGGTTTTTTCCTGTTTGGTCACTGATGCCTCCGTGTAAGGG
GGATTTCTGTTCATGGGGGTAATGATACCGATGAAACGAGAGAGGATGCTCACGATACGGGTTACTGATG
ATGAACATGCCCGGTTACTGGAACGTTGTGAGGGTAAACAACTGGCGGTATGGATGCGGCGGGACCAGAG
AAAAATCACTCAGGGTCAATGCCAGCGCTTCGTTAATACAGATGTAGGTGTTCCACAGGGTAGCCAGCAG
CATCCTGCGATGCAGATCCGGAACATAATGGTGCAGGGCGCTGACTTCCGCGTTTCCAGACTTTACGAAA
CACGGAAACCGAAGACCATTCATGTTGTTGCTCAGGTCGCAGACGTTTTGCAGCAGCAGTCGCTTCACGT
TCGCTCGCGTATCGGTGATTCATTCTGCTAACCAGTAAGGCAACCCCGCCAGCCTAGCCGGGTCCTCAAC
GACAGGAGCACGATCATGCGCACCCGTGGGGCCGCCATGCCGGCGATAATGGCCTGCTTCTCGCCGAAAC
GTTTGGTGGCGGGACCAGTGACGAAGGCTTGAGCGAGGGCGTGCAAGATTCCGAATACCGCAAGCGACAG
GCCGATCATCGTCGCGCTCCAGCGAAAGCGGTCCTCGCCGAAAATGACCCAGAGCGCTGCCGGCACCTGT
CCTACGAGTTGCATGATAAAGAAGACAGTCATAAGTGCGGCGACGATAGTCATGCCCCGCGCCCACCGGA
AGGAGCTGACTGGGTTGAAGGCTCTCAAGGGCATCGGTCGAGATCCCGGTGCCTAATGAGTGAGCTAACT
TACATTAATTGCGTTGCGCTCACTGCCCGCTTTCCAGTCGGGAAACCTGTCGTGCCAGCTGCATTAATGA
ATCGGCCAACGCGCGGGGAGAGGCGGTTTGCGTATTGGGCGCCAGGGTGGTTTTTCTTTTCACCAGTGAG
ACGGGCAACAGCTGATTGCCCTTCACCGCCTGGCCCTGAGAGAGTTGCAGCAAGCGGTCCACGCTGGTTT
GCCCCAGCAGGCGAAAATCCTGTTTGATGGTGGTTAACGGCGGGATATAACATGAGCTGTCTTCGGTATC
GTCGTATCCCACTACCGAGATGTCCGCACCAACGCGCAGCCCGGACTCGGTAATGGCGCGCATTGCGCCC
AGCGCCATCTGATCGTTGGCAACCAGCATCGCAGTGGGAACGATGCCCTCATTCAGCATTTGCATGGTTT
GTTGAAAACCGGACATGGCACTCCAGTCGCCTTCCCGTTCCGCTATCGGCTGAATTTGATTGCGAGTGAG
ATATTTATGCCAGCCAGCCAGACGCAGACGCGCCGAGACAGAACTTAATGGGCCCGCTAACAGCGCGATT
TGCTGGTGACCCAATGCGACCAGATGCTCCACGCCCAGTCGCGTACCGTCTTCATGGGAGAAAATAATAC
TGTTGATGGGTGTCTGGTCAGAGACATCAAGAAATAACGCCGGAACATTAGTGCAGGCAGCTTCCACAGC
AATGGCATCCTGGTCATCCAGCGGATAGTTAATGATCAGCCCACTGACGCGTTGCGCGAGAAGATTGTGC
ACCGCCGCTTTACAGGCTTCGACGCCGCTTCGTTCTACCATCGACACCACCACGCTGGCACCCAGTTGAT
CGGCGCGAGATTTAATCGCCGCGACAATTTGCGACGGCGCGTGCAGGGCCAGACTGGAGGTGGCAACGCC
AATCAGCAACGACTGTTTGCCCGCCAGTTGTTGTGCCACGCGGTTGGGAATGTAATTCAGCTCCGCCATC
GCCGCTTCCACTTTTTCCCGCGTTTTCGCAGAAACGTGGCTGGCCTGGTTCACCACGCGGGAAACGGTCT
GATAAGAGACACCGGCATACTCTGCGACATCGTATAACGTTACTGGTTTCACATTCACCACCCTGAATTG
ACTCTCTTCCGGGCGCTATCATGCCATACCGCGAAAGGTTTTGCGCCATTCGATGGTGTCCGGGATCTCG
ACGCTCTCCCTTATGCGACTCCTGCATTAGGAAGCAGCCCAGTAGTAGGTTGAGGCCGTTGAGCACCGCC
GCCGCAAGGAATGGTGCATGCAAGGAGATGGCGCCCAACAGTCCCCCGGCCACGGGGCCTGCCACCATAC
CCACGCCGAAACAAGCGCTCATGAGCCCGAAGTGGCGAGCCCGATCTTCCCCATCGGTGATGTCGGCGAT
ATAGGCGCCAGCAACCGCACCTGTGGCGCCGGTGATGCCGGCCACGATGCGTCCGGCGTAGAGGATCGAG
ATCGATCTCGATCCCGCGAAATTAATACGACTCACTATAGGGAAATTGTGAGCGGATAACAATTCCCCTC
TAGAAATAATTTTGTTTAACTTTAAGAAGGAGATATACATATGGGTCACCACCACCACCACCACCACCAC
CACCACGGTAGCCTGCAAGATTCGGAAGTCAACCAAGAAGCAAAGCCGGAAGTCAAGCCGGAAGTGAAAC
CGGAAACCCATATTAACCTGAAAGTTAGTGACGGCAGCTCTGAAATTTTCTTTAAGATCAAAAAGACCAC
GCCGCTGCGTCGCCTGATGGAAGCGTTTGCCAAACGTCAGGGCAAGGAAATGGATAGCCTGCGTTTCCTG
TATGACGGTATTCGCATCCAGGCAGATCAAGCGCCGGAAGACCTGGACATGGAAGACAACGACATCATTG
AAGCCCACCGTGAACAGATTGGCGGCCAGACCAATCCGTATGCGCGCGGCCCCAACCCTACCGCCGCCTC
GTTGGAAGCCAGCGCGGGACCCTTTACCGTTCGTAGCTTTACCGTTAGCCGTCCGTCCGGATATGGTGCA
GGGACCGTCTATTACCCAACCAATGCAGGCGGCACCGTTGGCGCGATTGCAATCGTCCCCGGGTACACCG
CGCGTCAAAGCAGCATTAAGTGGTGGGGTCCGCGCTTAGCTAGCCATGGCTTTGTGGTTATTACCATCGA
TACGAACAGCACTCTAGACCAGCCCGAAAGCCGTAGCTCGCAACAGATGGCCGCGCTTCGTCAAGTTGCG
AGCTTGAACGGGACCAGCAGTAGCCCGATTTACGGAAAGGTCGATACTGCCCGCATGGGTGTGATGGGCT
GGTCAATGGGGGGCGGCGGTTCACTTATTAGCGCCGCGAACAACCCGAGTTTAAAAGCAGCGGCACCGCA
GGCGCCATGGCATTCTTCAACCAACTTCAGCAGTGTTACCGTGCCGACGCTGATTTTCGCGTGCGAGAAT
GATAGCATTGCACCGGTGAACAGCAGCGCGCTGCCGATTTATGATAGCATGTCCCAGAACGCAAAACAGT
TTCTGGAAATTAAAGGCGGTAGCCACTCTTGTGCCAACTCTGGGAACAGCAACCAGGCACTGATCGGAAA
AAAAGGGGTTGCATGGATGAAACGATTCATGGATAATGACACCCGTTACTCAACCTTCGCCTGTGAGAAT
CCCAACAGCACACGCGTGTCGGATTTTCGCACCGCGAACTGTTCC
